>Addgene plasmid #36997 | pSUPER.retro.puro-HCF-1-D | addgene partial sequence | sequence record 47129 | pLXSN-5
TTTTCAGCCCTCACCTCCTTCTCTAGGCGCCGGGAATTAGATCGATCTCTCGAGGTCGACGGTATCGATA
AGCTTAAAAAGAGAAGGAGTGNGGGCTGGTCTNCNGGGAGGCATCGTGGCGNGGTCNACACGAGNNGGTT
NNTNGNATACAGAACTTATAAGATTCCCAAATCCAAAGACATTTCACGTTTATGGTGATTTCCCAGAACA
CATAGCGACATGCAAATATTGCAGGGCGCCACTCCCCTGTCCCTCACAGCCATCTTCCTGCCAGGGCGCA
CGCGCGCTGGGTGTTCCCGCCTAGTGACACTGGGCCCGCGATTCCTTGGAGCGGGTTGATGACGTCAGCG
TTCGAATTCTACCGGGTAGGGGAGGCGCTTTTCCCAAGGCAGTCTGGAGCATGCGCTTTAGCAGCCCCGC
TGGGCACTTGGCGCTACACAAGTGGCCTCTGGCCTCGCACACATTCCACATCCACCGGTAGGCGCCAACC
GGCTCCGTTCTTTGGTGGCCCCTTCGCGCCACCTTCTACTCCTCCCCTAGTCAGGAAGTTCCCCCCCGCC
CCGCAGCTCGCGTCGTGCAGGACGTGACAAATGGAAGTAGCACGTCTCACTAGTCTCGTGCAGATGGACA
GCACCGCTGAGCAATGGAAGCGGGTAGGCCTTTGGGGCAGCGGCCAATAGCAGCTTTGCTCCTTCGCTTT
CTGGGCTCANAGGCTGGGAAGGGGTGGGTCCGGGGGCGGGCTCAGGGGCGGGCTCAGGGGCGGGGCGGGC
GCCCGAANGTCCTCCGGAGGCCCGGCATTCTGCACGCTTCAAAAGCGCACGTCTGCCGCGCTGTTCTCCT
CCTTCCTCATCTCC
