>Addgene plasmid #36997 | pSUPER.retro.puro-HCF-1-D | depositor partial sequence | sequence record 47137 | hairpin
GATCCCCGAGAAGGAGTGGAAGTGTATTCAAGAGATACACTTCCACTCCTTCTCTTTTTA
