[The description below was written by a language model from this plasmid's Addgene catalogue record.]
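Description:
pSUPER.retro.puro-HCF-1-D is a retroviral RNA interference vector built on the commercial pSUPER.retro.puro backbone (about 6.3 kb without insert) and designed to knock down human HCFC1, the gene encoding host cell factor 1 (HCF-1). The insert is a short hairpin RNA cassette targeting a 19-nucleotide sequence in the HCFC1 transcript. It was cloned as an oligonucleotide duplex between the BglII and HindIII sites, with the BglII site destroyed in the process and the HindIII site retained. The record does not name the promoter. The pSUPER family of vectors generally drives hairpin transcription from the RNA polymerase III H1 promoter, producing a stem-loop transcript that cellular machinery processes into a functional siRNA. The "D" suffix suggests that this is one of several hairpins made against the same gene, although the record does not say so explicitly.

In bacteria the plasmid is maintained at high copy number under ampicillin selection. In mammalian cells it can be transfected directly or, as a retroviral vector, packaged into virus in a suitable packaging line and used to transduce target cells, where the integrated provirus gives stable hairpin expression. Puromycin resistance allows selection of transduced or transfected cells. No feature table is provided, so details such as the long terminal repeats, the packaging signal and the promoter driving the puromycin marker cannot be confirmed from the record. The associated publication concerns the transcriptional regulatory role of the THAP11–HCF-1 complex in colon cancer cells, consistent with use of this construct for HCF-1 depletion in loss-of-function studies.
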