Addgene plasmid #36997: pSUPER.retro.puro-HCF-1-D
Depositing lab: Debu Chakravarti. Depositing organization: Northwestern University. Publication: A Transcriptional Regulatory Role of the THAP11-HCF-1 Complex in Colon Cancer Cell Function. Parker JB, Palchaudhuri S, Yin H, Wei J, Chakravarti D. Mol Cell Biol. 2012 May;32(9):1654-70. Epub 2012 Feb 27. 10.1128/MCB.06033-11 PubMed 22371484.
Backbone
  Vector backbone: pSuper.Retro.Puro
  Backbone manufacturer: OligoEngine
  Backbone size w/o insert (bp): 6349
  Vector type: Mammalian Expression, Retroviral, RNAi
  Selectable markers: Puromycin
Growth in bacteria
  Bacterial resistance: Ampicillin, 100 μg/mL
  Growth temperature: 37°C
  Growth strain: DH5alpha
  Copy number: High Copy
Gene/Insert
  Gene/Insert name: HCF-1 shRNA
  gRNA/shRNA sequence: GAGAAGGAGUGGAAGUGUA
  Species: H. sapiens (human)
  Entrez Gene: HCFC1 (a.k.a. CFF, HCF, HCF-1, HCF1, HFC1, MAHCX, MRX3, PPP1R89, VCAF, XLID3)
  Cloning method: Restriction Enzyme; 5′ cloning site BglII (destroyed during cloning); 3′ cloning site HindIII (not destroyed)
  Sequencing primers: 5′ pLXSN_5
Terms and licenses: Academic/Nonprofit Terms; Industry Terms: Not Available to Industry
How to cite: pSUPER.retro.puro-HCF-1-D was a gift from Debu Chakravarti (Addgene plasmid # 36997 ; http://n2t.net/addgene:36997 ; RRID:Addgene_36997)
